Addgene plasmid #193529: pIM35
Purpose: pENTRY clone for NLR Integrated Domain ID#90
Depositing lab: Nemo Peeters. Depositing organization: CNRS UMR 2594, INRA UMR 0441, Laboratoire des Interactions Plantes Micro-organismes (LIPM). Publication: An NLR integrated domain toolkit to identify plant pathogen effector targets. Landry D, Mila I, Sabbagh CRR, Zaffuto M, Pouzet C, Tremousaygue D, Dabos P, Deslandes L, Peeters N. Plant J. 2023 Sep;115(5):1443-1457. doi: 10.1111/tpj.16331. Epub 2023 Jul 24. PubMed 37248633.
Backbone
  Vector backbone: pTWIST ENTRY
  Vector type: pENTRY clone
Growth in bacteria
  Bacterial resistance: Kanamycin, 50 μg/mL
  Growth temperature: 37°C
  Growth strain: DH5alpha
  Copy number: High Copy
Gene/Insert
  Gene/Insert name: ID#90
  Species: Brachypodium (Bradi4g09530.1.p)
  Cloning method: Ligation Independent Cloning
  Sequencing primers: 5′ n/a
Terms and licenses: Academic/Nonprofit Terms; Industry Terms: Not Available to Industry
How to cite: pIM35 was a gift from Nemo Peeters (Addgene plasmid # 193529 ; http://n2t.net/addgene:193529 ; RRID:Addgene_193529)
