[The description below was written by a language model from this plasmid's Addgene catalogue record and pLannotate feature annotations shown in this document.]
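Description:
pIM35 is a small Gateway entry clone (about 2.9 kb) built on the pTWIST ENTRY backbone. It carries ID#90, one member of a collection of integrated domains taken from plant NLR immune receptors. This insert derives from the Brachypodium gene model Bradi4g09530.1.p. The plasmid is maintained in standard E. coli cloning strains through a high-copy ColE1/pUC-type origin of replication. Selection is with kanamycin, conferred by an aph(3')-Ia aminoglycoside phosphotransferase gene.

The insert is not annotated as a feature, but it is presumably located in the roughly 500 bp interval between the attL1 and attL2 sites. These attL sites are the substrates for the Gateway LR Clonase reaction, which transfers the flanked fragment directionally into any attR-containing destination vector. The entry clone has no annotated promoter, tag or reporter driving the insert, so those elements would come from the chosen destination vector. The remaining annotations are backbone remnants: a short lacZα fragment, a piece of the pBluescript multiple cloning site, and an rrnB T1 terminator, which generally serves to insulate a cloned region from read-through transcription.

NLR integrated domains are thought to mimic host proteins targeted by pathogen effectors. The record places this clone within a toolkit for identifying plant pathogen effector targets, where it serves as a shuttle for moving ID#90 into expression or interaction-assay vectors. The record does not state the domain type encoded by ID#90, nor which destination vectors are intended.
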