Features (pLannotate 1.2.2; 7 found; start..end, strand, type, name):
     56..99      -  CDS            lacZα (fragment): LacZα fragment of β-galactosidase; lacZ fragment
    152..251     +  protein_bind   attL1: mutant version of attL; recombination site for the Gateway® LR reaction LR Clonase™
    774..873     -  protein_bind   attL2: mutant version of attL; recombination site for the Gateway® LR reaction LR Clonase™
   1118..1706    -  rep_origin     ori: high-copy-number ColE1/pMB1/pBR322/pUC origin of replication
   1842..2657    -  CDS            KanR: aminoglycoside phosphotransferase; aph(3')-Ia; confers resistance to kanamycin in bacteria or G418 (Geneticin®) in eukaryotes
   2773..2795    +  misc_feature   MCS (fragment): pBluescript multiple cloning site
   2795..2841    +  terminator     rrnB T1 terminator: transcription terminator T1 from the E. coli rrnB gene
>Addgene plasmid #193529 | pIM35 | addgene full sequence | sequence record 378702 | Addgene NGS Result
AACAAAACCCATCGTACGGCCAAGGAAGTCTCCAATAACTGTGATCCACCACAAGCGCCAGGGTTTTCCC
AGTCACGACGTTGTAAAACGACGGCCAGTCATGCATAATCCGCACGCATCTGGAATAAGGAAGTGCCATT
CCGCCTGACCTCAAATAATGATTTTATTTTGACTGATAGTGACCTGTTCGTTGCAACAGATTGATGAGCA
ATGCTTTTTTATAATGCCAACTTTGTACAAAAAAGCAGGCTTCGAAGGAGATAGAACCATGACATCTGCG
TCAAGAAGCTGGGACCATTTCGATAAGGACAGCTTTGTACTGCAAGGTGTCATTGCTCCAGATATGAGGT
TCACAAGCATTTGGGTGGCGCCACGGCCAGCTAACACGAGCCAGTCAAGCTTTTTGCACGACTCTAATCT
CTTCGAGTATTGCGAGAAGGGTGCATGGCTGAATGGCAGCAAGCTCAAGGTAGCATCAGAAGAAGTTGGT
GAATACGTAATTGGTGATGTAGGATATCCTCTTCTGCCCTGGCTGCTCACACCTTATTACCAGCTACAGA
ATGACCTCTCAGATATTCCTTATCAAGTTGAGTTCAACAGCAGACACTCTGCAGTTAAAAACATCGCGCT
GAAGGTGCTGGCAAGGTTGGAAGGCACATGGAAGTCCATGCACGGTGAGTGGCGCCCAGACACTCCACGC
GAGATGTCCCGGGCAATCCACGCATGCTGCATCTTACATAACATAGTGATAGACATAGAGGAAGATGCTG
GCGACCCAGCTTTCTTGTACAAAGTTGGCATTATAAGAAAGCATTGCTTATCAATTTGTTGCAACGAACA
GGTCACTATCAGTCAAAATAAAATCATTATTTGAGGCTAGGTGGAGGCTCAGTGATGATAAGTCTGCGAT
GGTGGATGCATGTGTCATGGTCATAGCTGTTTCCTGTGTGAAATTGTTATCCGCTCAGAGGGCACAATCC
TATTCCGCGCTATCCGACAATCTCCAAGACATTAGGTGGAGTTCAGTTCGGCGTATGGCATATGTCGCTG
GAAAGAACATGTGAGCAAAAGGCCAGCAAAAGGCCAGGAACCGTAAAAAGGCCGCGTTGCTGGCGTTTTT
CCATAGGCTCCGCCCCCCTGACGAGCATCACAAAAATCGACGCTCAAGTCAGAGGTGGCGAAACCCGACA
GGACTATAAAGATACCAGGCGTTTCCCCCTGGAAGCTCCCTCGTGCGCTCTCCTGTTCCGACCCTGCCGC
TTACCGGATACCTGTCCGCCTTTCTCCCTTCGGGAAGCGTGGCGCTTTCTCATAGCTCACGCTGTAGGTA
TCTCAGTTCGGTGTAGGTCGTTCGCTCCAAGCTGGGCTGTGTGCACGAACCCCCCGTTCAGCCCGACCGC
TGCGCCTTATCCGGTAACTATCGTCTTGAGTCCAACCCGGTAAGACACGACTTATCGCCACTGGCAGCAG
CCACTGGTAACAGGATTAGCAGAGCGAGGTATGTAGGCGGTGCTACAGAGTTCTTGAAGTGGTGGCCTAA
CTACGGCTACACTAGAAGAACAGTATTTGGTATCTGCGCTCTGCTGAAGCCAGTTACCTTCGGAAAAAGA
GTTGGTAGCTCTTGATCCGGCAAACAAACCACCGCTGGTAGCGGTGGTTTTTTTGTTTGCAAGCAGCAGA
TTACGCGCAGAAAAAAAGGATCTCAAGAAGATCCTTTGATCTTTTCTACGGGGTCTGACGCTCTATTCAA
CAAAGCCGCCGTCCCGTCAAGTCAGCGTAAATGGGTAGGGGGCTTCAAATCGTCCGCTCTGCCAGTGTTA
CAACCAATTAACAAATTCTGATTAGAAAAACTCATCGAGCATCAAATGAAACTGCAATTTATTCATATCA
GGATTATCAATACCATATTTTTGAAAAAGCCGTTTCTGTAATGAAGGAGAAAACTCACCGAGGCAGTTCC
ATAGGATGGCAAGATCCTGGTATCGGTCTGCGATTCCGACTCGTCCAACATCAATACAACCTATTAATTT
CCCCTCGTCAAAAATAAGGTTATCAAGTGAGAAATCACCATGAGTGACGACTGAATCCGGTGAGAATGGC
AAAAGCTTATGCATTTCTTTCCAGACTTGTTCAACAGGCCAGCCATTACGCTCGTCATCAAAATCACTCG
CATCAACCAAACCGTTATTCATTCGTGATTGCGCCTGAGCGAGACGAAATACGCGATCGCTGTTAAAAGG
ACAATTACAAACAGGAATCGAATGCAACCGGCGCAGGAACACTGCCAGCGCATCAACAATATTTTCACCT
GAATCAGGATATTCTTCTAATACCTGGAATGCTGTTTTCCCGGGGATCGCAGTGGTGAGTAACCATGCAT
CATCAGGAGTACGGATAAAATGCTTGATGGTCGGAAGAGGCATAAATTCCGTCAGCCAGTTTAGTCTGAC
CATCTCATCTGTAACATCATTGGCAACGCTACCTTTGCCATGTTTCAGAAACAACTCTGGCGCATCGGGC
TTCCCATACAATCGATAGATTGTCGCACCTGATTGCCCGACATTATCGCGAGCCCATTTATACCCATATA
AATCAGCATCCATGTTGGAATTTAATCGCGGCCTCGAGCAAGACGTTTCCCGTTGAATATGGCTCATAAC
ACCCCTTGTATTACTGTTTATGTAAGCAGACAGTTTTATTGTTCATGATGATATATTTTTATCTTGTGCA
ATGTAACATCAGAGATTTTGAGACACAACGTGGCTTTCCCCCGCCGCTCTAGAACTAGTGGATCCAAATA
AAACGAAAGGCTCAGTCGAAAGACTGGGCCTTTCGTTTTATCTGTTGTTTGTCGCATTATACGAGACGTC
CAGGTTGGGATACCTGA
