>Addgene plasmid #193529 | pIM35 | depositor partial sequence | sequence record 374699 | insert
TCGAAGGAGATAGAACCATGACATCTGCGTCAAGAAGCTGGGACCATTTCGATAAGGACAGCTTTGTACT
GCAAGGTGTCATTGCTCCAGATATGAGGTTCACAAGCATTTGGGTGGCGCCACGGCCAGCTAACACGAGC
CAGTCAAGCTTTTTGCACGACTCTAATCTCTTCGAGTATTGCGAGAAGGGTGCATGGCTGAATGGCAGCA
AGCTCAAGGTAGCATCAGAAGAAGTTGGTGAATACGTAATTGGTGATGTAGGATATCCTCTTCTGCCCTG
GCTGCTCACACCTTATTACCAGCTACAGAATGACCTCTCAGATATTCCTTATCAAGTTGAGTTCAACAGC
AGACACTCTGCAGTTAAAAACATCGCGCTGAAGGTGCTGGCAAGGTTGGAAGGCACATGGAAGTCCATGC
ACGGTGAGTGGCGCCCAGACACTCCACGCGAGATGTCCCGGGCAATCCACGCATGCTGCATCTTACATAA
CATAGTGATAGACATAGAGGAAGATGCTGGCG
