>Addgene plasmid #193529 | pIM35 | depositor partial sequence | sequence record 374700 | pTwist+ENTR backbone
AACAAAACCCATCGTACGGCCAAGGAAGTCTCCAATAACTGTGATCCACCACAAGCGCCAGGGTTTTCCC
AGTCACGACGTTGTAAAACGACGGCCAGTCATGCATAATCCGCACGCATCTGGAATAAGGAAGTGCCATT
CCGCCTGACCTCAAATAATGATTTTATTTTGACTGATAGTGACCTGTTCGTTGCAACAGATTGATGAGCA
ATGCTTTTTTATAATGCCAACTTTGTACAAAAAAGCAGGCTNNNNNNNNNNNNNNNNNNNNNNNNNNNNN
NNNNNNNNNNNNNNNNNNNNNACCCAGCTTTCTTGTACAAAGTTGGCATTATAAGAAAGCATTGCTTATC
AATTTGTTGCAACGAACAGGTCACTATCAGTCAAAATAAAATCATTATTTGAGGCTAGGTGGAGGCTCAG
TGATGATAAGTCTGCGATGGTGGATGCATGTGTCATGGTCATAGCTGTTTCCTGTGTGAAATTGTTATCC
GCTCAGAGGGCACAATCCTATTCCGCGCTATCCGACAATCTCCAAGACATTAGGTGGAGTTCAGTTCGGC
GTATGGCATATGTCGCTGGAAAGAACATGTGAGCAAAAGGCCAGCAAAAGGCCAGGAACCGTAAAAAGGC
CGCGTTGCTGGCGTTTTTCCATAGGCTCCGCCCCCCTGACGAGCATCACAAAAATCGACGCTCAAGTCAG
AGGTGGCGAAACCCGACAGGACTATAAAGATACCAGGCGTTTCCCCCTGGAAGCTCCCTCGTGCGCTCTC
CTGTTCCGACCCTGCCGCTTACCGGATACCTGTCCGCCTTTCTCCCTTCGGGAAGCGTGGCGCTTTCTCA
TAGCTCACGCTGTAGGTATCTCAGTTCGGTGTAGGTCGTTCGCTCCAAGCTGGGCTGTGTGCACGAACCC
CCCGTTCAGCCCGACCGCTGCGCCTTATCCGGTAACTATCGTCTTGAGTCCAACCCGGTAAGACACGACT
TATCGCCACTGGCAGCAGCCACTGGTAACAGGATTAGCAGAGCGAGGTATGTAGGCGGTGCTACAGAGTT
CTTGAAGTGGTGGCCTAACTACGGCTACACTAGAAGAACAGTATTTGGTATCTGCGCTCTGCTGAAGCCA
GTTACCTTCGGAAAAAGAGTTGGTAGCTCTTGATCCGGCAAACAAACCACCGCTGGTAGCGGTGGTTTTT
TTGTTTGCAAGCAGCAGATTACGCGCAGAAAAAAAGGATCTCAAGAAGATCCTTTGATCTTTTCTACGGG
GTCTGACGCTCTATTCAACAAAGCCGCCGTCCCGTCAAGTCAGCGTAAATGGGTAGGGGGCTTCAAATCG
TCCGCTCTGCCAGTGTTACAACCAATTAACAAATTCTGATTAGAAAAACTCATCGAGCATCAAATGAAAC
TGCAATTTATTCATATCAGGATTATCAATACCATATTTTTGAAAAAGCCGTTTCTGTAATGAAGGAGAAA
ACTCACCGAGGCAGTTCCATAGGATGGCAAGATCCTGGTATCGGTCTGCGATTCCGACTCGTCCAACATC
AATACAACCTATTAATTTCCCCTCGTCAAAAATAAGGTTATCAAGTGAGAAATCACCATGAGTGACGACT
GAATCCGGTGAGAATGGCAAAAGCTTATGCATTTCTTTCCAGACTTGTTCAACAGGCCAGCCATTACGCT
CGTCATCAAAATCACTCGCATCAACCAAACCGTTATTCATTCGTGATTGCGCCTGAGCGAGACGAAATAC
GCGATCGCTGTTAAAAGGACAATTACAAACAGGAATCGAATGCAACCGGCGCAGGAACACTGCCAGCGCA
TCAACAATATTTTCACCTGAATCAGGATATTCTTCTAATACCTGGAATGCTGTTTTCCCGGGGATCGCAG
TGGTGAGTAACCATGCATCATCAGGAGTACGGATAAAATGCTTGATGGTCGGAAGAGGCATAAATTCCGT
CAGCCAGTTTAGTCTGACCATCTCATCTGTAACATCATTGGCAACGCTACCTTTGCCATGTTTCAGAAAC
AACTCTGGCGCATCGGGCTTCCCATACAATCGATAGATTGTCGCACCTGATTGCCCGACATTATCGCGAG
CCCATTTATACCCATATAAATCAGCATCCATGTTGGAATTTAATCGCGGCCTCGAGCAAGACGTTTCCCG
TTGAATATGGCTCATAACACCCCTTGTATTACTGTTTATGTAAGCAGACAGTTTTATTGTTCATGATGAT
ATATTTTTATCTTGTGCAATGTAACATCAGAGATTTTGAGACACAACGTGGCTTTCCCCCGCCGCTCTAG
AACTAGTGGATCCAAATAAAACGAAAGGCTCAGTCGAAAGACTGGGCCTTTCGTTTTATCTGTTGTTTGT
CGCATTATACGAGACGTCCAGGTTGGGATACCTGA
